>Addgene plasmid #76333 | PIK3CG gRNA (BRDN0001147429) | addgene full sequence | sequence record 185640 | Addgene Assembled Sequence
CCCGGGTGCAAAGATGGATAAAGTTTTAAACAGAGAGGAATCTTTGCAGCTAATGGACCTTCTAGGTCTT
GAAAGGAGTGGGAATTGGCTCCGGTGCCCGTCAGTGGGCAGAGCGCACATCGCCCACAGTCCCCGAGAAG
TTGGGGGGAGGGGTCGGCAATTGATCCGGTGCCTAGAGAAGGTGGCGCGGGGTAAACTGGGAAAGTGATG
TCGTGTACTGGCTCCGCCTTTTTCCCGAGGGTGGGGGAGAACCGTATATAAGTGCAGTAGTCGCCGTGAA
CGTTCTTTTTCGCAACGGGTTTGCCGCCAGAACACAGGTAAGTGCCGTGTGTGGTTCCCGCGGGCCTGGC
CTCTTTACGGGTTATGGCCCTTGCGTGCCTTGAATTACTTCCACCTGGCTGCAGTACGTGATTCTTGATC
CCGAGCTTCGGGTTGGAAGTGGGTGGGAGAGTTCGAGGCCTTGCGCTTAAGGAGCCCCTTCGCCTCGTGC
TTGAGTTGAGGCCTGGCCTGGGCGCTGGGGCCGCCGCGTGCGAATCTGGTGGCACCTTCGCGCCTGTCTC
GCTGCTTTCGATAAGTCTCTAGCCATTTAAAATTTTTGATGACCTGCTGCGACGCTTTTTTTCTGGCAAG
ATAGTCTTGTAAATGCGGGCCAAGATCTGCACACTGGTATTTCGGTTTTTGGGGCCGCGGGCGGCGACGG
GGCCCGTGCGTCCCAGCGCACATGTTCGGCGAGGCGGGGCCTGCGAGCGCGGCCACCGAGAATCGGACGG
GGGTAGTCTCAAGCTGGCCGGCCTGCTCTGGTGCCTGGCCTCGCGCCGCCGTGTATCGCCCCGCCCTGGG
CGGCAAGGCTGGCCCGGTCGGCACCAGTTGCGTGAGCGGAAAGATGGCCGCTTCCCGGCCCTGCTGCAGG
GAGCTCAAAATGGAGGACGCGGCGCTCGGGAGAGCGGGCGGGTGAGTCACCCACACAAAGGAAAAGGGCC
TTTCCGTCCTCAGCCGTCGCTTCATGTGACTCCACGGAGTACCGGGCGCCGTCCAGGCACCTCGATTAGT
TCTCGAGCTTTTGGAGTACGTCGTCTTTAGGTTGGGGGGAGGGGTTTTATGCGATGGAGTTTCCCCACAC
TGAGTGGGTGGAGACTGAAGTTAGGCCAGCTTGGCACTTGATGTAATTCTCCTTGGAATTTGCCCTTTTT
GAGTTTGGATCTTGGTTCATTCTCAAGCCTCAGACAGTGGTTCAAAGTTTTTTTCTTCCATTTCAGGTGT
CGTGACGTACGGCCACCATGACCGAGTACAAGCCCACGGTGCGCCTCGCCACCCGCGACGACGTCCCCAG
GGCCGTACGCACCCTCGCCGCCGCGTTCGCCGACTACCCCGCCACGCGCCACACCGTCGATCCGGACCGC
CACATCGAGCGGGTCACCGAGCTGCAAGAACTCTTCCTCACGCGCGTCGGGCTCGACATCGGCAAGGTGT
GGGTCGCGGACGACGGCGCCGCCGTGGCGGTCTGGACCACGCCGGAGAGCGTCGAAGCGGGGGCGGTGTT
CGCCGAGATCGGCCCGCGCATGGCCGAGTTGAGCGGTTCCCGGCTGGCCGCGCAGCAACAGATGGAAGGC
CTCCTGGCGCCGCACCGGCCCAAGGAGCCCGCGTGGTTCCTGGCCACCGTCGGAGTCTCGCCCGACCACC
AGGGCAAGGGTCTGGGCAGCGCCGTCGTGCTCCCCGGAGTGGAGGCGGCCGAGCGCGCCGGGGTGCCCGC
CTTCCTGGAGACCTCCGCGCCCCGCAACCTCCCCTTCTACGAGCGGCTCGGCTTCACCGTCACCGCCGAC
GTCGAGGTGCCCGAAGGACCGCGCACCTGGTGCATGACCCGCAAGCCCGGTGCCTGAACGCGTTAAGTCG
ACAATCAACCTCTGGATTACAAAATTTGTGAAAGATTGACTGGTATTCTTAACTATGTTGCTCCTTTTAC
GCTATGTGGATACGCTGCTTTAATGCCTTTGTATCATGCTATTGCTTCCCGTATGGCTTTCATTTTCTCC
TCCTTGTATAAATCCTGGTTGCTGTCTCTTTATGAGGAGTTGTGGCCCGTTGTCAGGCAACGTGGCGTGG
TGTGCACTGTGTTTGCTGACGCAACCCCCACTGGTTGGGGCATTGCCACCACCTGTCAGCTCCTTTCCGG
GACTTTCGCTTTCCCCCTCCCTATTGCCACGGCGGAACTCATCGCCGCCTGCCTTGCCCGCTGCTGGACA
GGGGCTCGGCTGTTGGGCACTGACAATTCCGTGGTGTTGTCGGGGAAATCATCGTCCTTTCCTTGGCTGC
TCGCCTGTGTTGCCACCTGGATTCTGCGCGGGACGTCCTTCTGCTACGTCCCTTCGGCCCTCAATCCAGC
GGACCTTCCTTCCCGCGGCCTGCTGCCGGCTCTGCGGCCTCTTCCGCGTCTTCGCCTTCGCCCTCAGACG
AGTCGGATCTCCCTTTGGGCCGCCTCCCCGCGTCGACTTTAAGACCAATGACTTACAAGGCAGCTGTAGA
TCTTAGCCACTTTTTAAAAGAAAAGGGGGGACTGGAAGGGCTAATTCACTCCCAACGAAGACAAGATCTG
CTTTTTGCTTGTACTGGGTCTCTCTGGTTAGACCAGATCTGAGCCTGGGAGCTCTCTGGCTAACTAGGGA
ACCCACTGCTTAAGCCTCAATAAAGCTTGCCTTGAGTGCTTCAAGTAGTGTGTGCCCGTCTGTTGTGTGA
CTCTGGTAACTAGAGATCCCTCAGACCCTTTTAGTCAGTGTGGAAAATCTCTAGCAGTACGTATAGTAGT
TCATGTCATCTTATTATTCAGTATTTATAACTTGCAAAGAAATGAATATCAGAGAGTGAGAGGAACTTGT
TTATTGCAGCTTATAATGGTTACAAATAAAGCAATAGCATCACAAATTTCACAAATAAAGCATTTTTTTC
ACTGCATTCTAGTTGTGGTTTGTCCAAACTCATCAATGTATCTTATCATGTCTGGCTCTAGCTATCCCGC
CCCTAACTCCGCCCATCCCGCCCCTAACTCCGCCCAGTTCCGCCCATTCTCCGCCCCATGGCTGACTAAT
TTTTTTTATTTATGCAGAGGCCGAGGCCGCCTCGGCCTCTGAGCTATTCCAGAAGTAGTGAGGAGGCTTT
TTTGGAGGCCTAGGGACGTACCCAATTCGCCCTATAGTGAGTCGTATTACGCGCGCTCACTGGCCGTCGT
TTTACAACGTCGTGACTGGGAAAACCCTGGCGTTACCCAACTTAATCGCCTTGCAGCACATCCCCCTTTC
GCCAGCTGGCGTAATAGCGAAGAGGCCCGCACCGATCGCCCTTCCCAACAGTTGCGCAGCCTGAATGGCG
AATGGG
[124 nt withheld, positions 3367-3490]
C
[91 nt withheld, positions 3492-3582]
A
[49 nt withheld, positions 3584-3632]
CCTTTGACGTTGGAGTCCACGTTCTTT
[37 nt withheld, positions 3660-3696]
ACCCTATCTCGGTCTATTCTTTTGATTTATAAGGGATTTTGCCGATTTCGGCCTATTGGTTAAAAAATGA
GCTGATTTAACAAAAATTTAACGCGAATTTTAACAAAATATTAACGCTTACAATTTAGGTGGCACTTTTC
GGGGAAATGTGCGCGGAACCCCTATTTGTTTATTTTTCTAAATACATTCAAATATGTATCCGCTCATGAG
ACAATAACCCTGATAAATGCTTCAATAATATTGAAAAAGGAAGAGTATGAGTATTCAACATTTCCGTGTC
GCCCTTATTCCCTTTTTTGCGGCATTTTGCCTTCCTGTTTTTGCTCACCCAGAAACGCTGGTGAAAGTAA
AAGATGCTGAAGATCAGTTGGGTGCACGAGTGGGTTACATCGAACTGGATCTCAACAGCGGTAAGATCCT
TGAGAGTTTTCGCCCCGAAGAACGTTTTCCAATGATGAGCACTTTTAAAGTTCTGCTATGTGGCGCGGTA
TTATCCCGTATTGACGCCGGGCAAGAGCAACTCGGTCGCCGCATACACTATTCTCAGAATGACTTGGTTG
AGTACTCACCAGTCACAGAAAAGCATCTTACGGATGGCATGACAGTAAGAGAATTATGCAGTGCTGCCAT
AACCATGAGTGATAACACTGCGGCCAACTTACTTCTGACAACGATCGGAGGACCGAAGGAGCTAACCGCT
TTTTTGCACAACATGGGGGATCATGTAACTCGCCTTGATCGTTGGGAACCGGAGCTGAATGAAGCCATAC
CAAACGACGAGCGTGACACCACGATGCCTGTAGCAATGGCAACAACGTTGCGCAAACTATTAACTGGCGA
ACTACTTACTCTAGCTTCCCGGCAACAATTAATAGACTGGATGGAGGCGGATAAAGTTGCAGGACCACTT
CTGCGCTCGGCCCTTCCGGCTGGCTGGTTTATTGCTGATAAATCTGGAGCCGGTGAGCGTGGGTCTCGCG
GTATCATTGCAGCACTGGGGCCAGATGGTAAGCCCTCCCGTATCGTAGTTATCTACACGACGGGGAGTCA
GGCAACTATGGATGAACGAAATAGACAGATCGCTGAGATAGGTGCCTCACTGATTAAGCATTGGTAACTG
TCAGACCAAGTTTACTCATATATACTTTAGATTGATTTAAAACTTCATTTTTAATTTAAAAGGATCTAGG
TGAAGATCCTTTTTGATAATCTCATGACCAAAATCCCTTAACGTGAGTTTTCGTTCCACTGAGCGTCAGA
CCCCGTAGAAAAGATCAAAGGATCTTCTTGAGATCCTTTTTTTCTGCGCGTAATCTGCTGCTTGCAAACA
AAAAAACCACCGCTACCAGCGGTGGTTTGTTTGCCGGATCAAGAGCTACCAACTCTTTTTCCGAAGGTAA
CTGGCTTCAGCAGAGCGCAGATACCAAATACTGTTCTTCTAGTGTAGCCGTAGTTAGGCCACCACTTCAA
GAACTCTGTAGCACCGCCTACATACCTCGCTCTGCTAATCCTGTTACCAGTGGCTGCTGCCAGTGGCGAT
AAGTCGTGTCTTACCGGGTTGGACTCAAGACGATAGTTACCGGATAAGGCGCAGCGGTCGGGCTGAACGG
GGGGTTCGTGCACACAGCCCAGCTTGGAGCGAACGACCTACACCGAACTGAGATACCTACAGCGTGAGCT
ATGAGAAAGCGCCACGCTTCCCGAAGGGAGAAAGGCGGACAGGTATCCGGTAAGCGGCAGGGTCGGAACA
GGAGAGCGCACGAGGGAGCTTCCAGGGGGAAACGCCTGGTATCTTTATAGTCCTGTCGGGTTTCGCCACC
TCTGACTTGAGCGTCGATTTTTGTGATGCTCGTCAGGGGGGCGGAGCCTATGGAAAAACGCCAGCAACGC
GGCCTTTTTACGGTTCCTGGCCTTTTGCTGGCCTTTTGCTCACATGTTCTTTCCTGCGTTATCCCCTGAT
TCTGTGGATAACCGTATTACCGCCTTTGAGTGAGCTGATACCGCTCGCCGCAGCCGAACGACCGAGCGCA
GCGAGTCAGTGAGCGAGGAAGCGGAAGAGCGCCCAATACGCAAACCGCCTCTCCCCGCGCGTTGGCCGAT
TCATTAATGCAGCTGGCACGACAGGTTTCCCGACTGGAAAGCGGGCAGTGAGCGCAACGCAATTAATGTG
AGTTAGCTCACTCATTAGGCACCCCAGGCTTTACACTTTATGCTTCCGGCTCGTATGTTGTGTGGAATTG
TGAGCGGATAACAATTTCACACAGGAAACAGCTATGACCATGATTACGCCAAGCGCGCAATTAACCCTCA
CTAAAGGGAACAAAAGCTGGAGCTGCAAGCTTAATGTAGTCTTATGCAATACTCTTGTAGTCTTGCAACA
TGGTAACGATGAGTTAGCAACATGCCTTACAAGGAGAGAAAAAGCACCGTGCATGCCGATTGGTGGAAGT
AAGGTGGTACGATCGTGCCTTATTAGGAAGGCAACAGACGGGTCTGACATGGATTGGACGAACCACTGAA
TTGCCGCATTGCAGAGATATTGTATTTAAGTGCCTAGCTCGATACATAAACGGGTCTCTCTGGTTAGACC
AGATCTGAGCCTGGGAGCTCTCTGGCTAACTAGGGAACCCACTGCTTAAGCCTCAATAAAGCTTGCCTTG
AGTGCTTCAAGTAGTGTGTGCCCGTCTGTTGTGTGACTCTGGTAACTAGAGATCCCTCAGACCCTTTTAG
TCAGTGTGGAAAATCTCTAGCAGTGGCGCCCGAACAGGGACTTGAAAGCGAAAGGGAAACCAGAGGAGCT
CTCTCGACGCAGGACTCGGCTTGCTGAAGCGCGCACGGCAAGAGGCGAGGGGCGGCGACTGGTGAGTACG
CCAAAAATTTTGACTAGCGGAGGCTAGAAGGAGAGAGATGGGTGCGAGAGCGTCAGTATTAAGCGGGGGA
GAATTAGATCGCGATGGGAAAAAATTCGGTTAAGGCCAGGGGGAAAGAAAAAATATAAATTAAAACATAT
AGTATGGGCAAGCAGGGAGCTAGAACGATTCGCAGTTAATCCTGGCCTGTTAGAAACATCAGAAGGCTGT
AGACAAATACTGGGACAGCTACAACCATCCCTTCAGACAGGATCAGAAGAACTTAGATCATTATATAATA
CAGTAGCAACCCTCTATTGTGTGCATCAAAGGATAGAGATAAAAGACACCAAGGAAGCTTTAGACAAGAT
AGAGGAAGAGCAAAACAAAAGTAAGACCACCGCACAGCAAGCGGCCGCTGATCTTCAGACCTGGAGGAGG
AGATATGAGGGACAATTGGAGAAGTGAATTATATAAATATAAAGTAGTAAAAATTGAACCATTAGGAGTA
GCACCCACCAAGGCAAAGAGAAGAGTGGTGCAGAGAGAAAAAAGAGCAGTGGGAATAGGAGCTTTGTTCC
TTGGGTTCTTGGGAGCAGCAGGAAGCACTATGGGCGCAGCGTCAATGACGCTGACGGTACAGGCCAGACA
ATTATTGTCTGGTATAGTGCAGCAGCAGAACAATTTGCTGAGGGCTATTGAGGCGCAACAGCATCTGTTG
CAACTCACAGTCTGGGGCATCAAGCAGCTCCAGGCAAGAATCCTGGCTGTGGAAAGATACCTAAAGGATC
AACAGCTCCTGGGGATTTGGGGTTGCTCTGGAAAACTCATTTGCACCACTGCTGTGCCTTGGAATGCTAG
TTGGAGTAATAAATCTCTGGAACAGATTTGGAATCACACGACCTGGATGGAGTGGGACAGAGAAATTAAC
AATTACACAAGCTTAATACACTCCTTAATTGAAGAATCGCAAAACCAGCAAGAAAAGAATGAACAAGAAT
TATTGGAATTAGATAAATGGGCAAGTTTGTGGAATTGGTTTAACATAACAAATTGGCTGTGGTATATAAA
ATTATTCATAATGATAGTAGGAGGCTTGGTAGGTTTAAGAATAGTTTTTGCTGTACTTTCTATAGTGAAT
AGAGTTAGGCAGGGATATTCACCATTATCGTTTCAGACCCACCTCCCAACCCCGAGGGGACCCAGAGAGG
GCCTATTTCCCATGATTCCTTCATATTTGCATATACGATACAAGGCTGTTAGAGAGATAATTAGAATTAA
TTTGACTGTAAACACAAAGATATTAGTACAAAATACGTGACGTAGAAAGTAATAATTTCTTGGGTAGTTT
GCAGTTTTAAAATTATGTTTTAAAATGGACTATCATATGCTTACCGTAACTTGAAAGTATTTCGATTTCT
TGGCTTTATATATCTTGTGGAAAGGACGAAACACCGACTTAACCCTCTCACAGCAGGTTTTAGAGCTAGA
AATAGCAAGTTAAAATAAGGCTAGTCCGTTATCAACTTGAAAAAGTGGCACCGAGTCGGTGCTTTTTTAA
GCTTGGCGTAACTAGATCTTGAGACAAATGGCAGTATTCATCCACAATTTTAAAAGAAAAGGGGGGATTG
GGGGGTACAGTGCAGGGGAAAGAATAGTAGACATAATAGCAACAGACATACAAACTAAAGAATTACAAAA
ACAAATTACAAAAATTCAAAATTTTCGGGTTTATTACAGGGACAGCAGAGATCCACTTTGGCGCCGGCTC
GAGGGGG
Features (pLannotate 1.2.2; 29 found; start..end, strand, type, name):
     14..80      +  CDS            small t antigen (fragment): SV40 (simian virus 40) small t antigen
    106..317     +  promoter       EF-1α core promoter: core promoter for human elongation factor EF-1α
    318..1256    +  intron         EF-1α intron A: intron upstream of the start codon of human EF-1α
   1278..1877    +  CDS            PuroR (fragment): puromycin N-acetyltransferase; pac from Streptomyces; confers resistance to puromycin
   1893..2481    +  misc_feature   WPRE: woodchuck hepatitis virus posttranscriptional regulatory element
   2532..2551    +  misc_feature   cPPT/CTS (fragment): central polypurine tract and central termination sequence of HIV-1
   2553..2786    +  LTR            3' LTR (ΔU3): self-inactivating 3' long terminal repeat (LTR) from HIV-1
   2864..2985    +  polyA_signal   SV40 poly(A) signal: SV40 polyadenylation signal
   3025..3160    +  rep_origin     SV40 ori: SV40 origin of replication
   3181..3199    -  promoter       T7 promoter: promoter for bacteriophage T7 RNA polymerase
   3207..3362    +  CDS            lacZα (fragment): LacZα fragment of β-galactosidase; lacZ fragment
   3367..3795    +  rep_origin     f1 ori (sequence partly withheld): f1 bacteriophage origin of replication; arrow indicates direction of (+) strand synthesis
   3848..3952    +  promoter       AmpR promoter: bla
   3953..4813    +  CDS            AmpR: β-lactamase; bla; confers resistance to ampicillin, carbenicillin, and related antibiotics
   4984..5572    +  rep_origin     ori: high-copy-number ColE1/pMB1/pBR322/pUC origin of replication
   5755..5847    +  CDS            lacI (fragment): lac repressor; lacI; The lac repressor binds to the lac operator to inhibit transcription in E. coli. This inhibition can be relieved by adding lactose or isopropyl-β-D-thiogalactopyranoside (IPTG).
   5860..5881    +  protein_bind   CAP binding site: CAP binding activates transcription in the presence of cAMP. E. coli catabolite activator protein
   5896..5926    +  promoter       lac promoter: promoter for the E. coli lac operon
   5934..5950    +  protein_bind   lac operator: The lac repressor binds to the lac operator to inhibit transcription in E. coli. This inhibition can be relieved by adding lactose or isopropyl-β-D-thiogalactopyranoside (IPTG). lac repressor encoded by lacI
   5995..6013    +  promoter       T3 promoter: promoter for bacteriophage T3 RNA polymerase
   6041..6267    +  promoter       RSV promoter: Rous sarcoma virus enhancer/promoter
   6268..6448    +  LTR            5' LTR (truncated): truncated 5' long terminal repeat (LTR) from HIV-1
   6495..6620    +  misc_feature   HIV-1 Ψ: packaging signal of human immunodeficiency virus type 1
   6604..6967    +  CDS            HIV-1 gag (fragment): gag protein from human immunodeficiency virus 1; gag
   7113..7346    +  misc_feature   RRE: The Rev response element (RRE) of HIV-1 allows for Rev-dependent mRNA export from the nucleus to the cytoplasm.
   7723..7749    +  CDS            Rev (fragment): human immunodeficiency virus 1 (HIV-1) Rev protein; rev; enhances nuclear export of unspliced and incompletely spliced viral mRNAs
   7753..7993    +  promoter       U6 promoter: RNA polymerase III promoter for human U6 snRNA
   8023..8098    +  misc_RNA       gRNA scaffold: guide RNA scaffold for the Streptococcus pyogenes CRISPR/Cas9 system
   8154..8271    +  misc_feature   cPPT/CTS: central polypurine tract and central termination sequence of HIV-1
