[The description below was written by a language model from this plasmid's Addgene catalogue record and pLannotate feature annotations shown in this document.]
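Description:
PIK3CG gRNA (BRDN0001147429) is a third-generation lentiviral CRISPR guide plasmid built on the lentiGuide-Puro backbone. It expresses a single guide RNA against human PIK3CG, which encodes the p110γ catalytic subunit of PI3Kγ. It is propagated in E. coli as a high-copy plasmid through a ColE1/pUC-type origin with ampicillin selection (AmpR/β-lactamase). The backbone also carries an f1 origin, an SV40 origin and poly(A) signal, and remnants of lac and T7/T3 cloning-vector sequences.

The lentiviral transfer cassette begins with an RSV promoter fused to a truncated HIV-1 5' LTR, which makes genomic RNA production Tat-independent. This is followed by the Ψ packaging signal with a partial gag sequence, the Rev response element for nuclear export of the unspliced genome, and a cPPT/CTS element that aids nuclear import. The cassette ends in a ΔU3 self-inactivating 3' LTR.

Two expression units sit inside it. A human U6 RNA polymerase III promoter drives the PIK3CG-targeting spacer joined to the Streptococcus pyogenes Cas9 guide scaffold. An EF-1α promoter with its intron A drives puromycin N-acetyltransferase for selecting transduced mammalian cells, with a WPRE downstream to boost transcript expression.

The plasmid does not encode Cas9, so it has to be used with a separate Cas9 vector or in cells that already express Cas9. The guide was designed against several PIK3CG reference transcripts and belongs to a human kinome gRNA collection developed with optimized sgRNA design rules. Its typical use is knockout of PIK3CG in human cells.
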