Addgene plasmid #76333: PIK3CG gRNA (BRDN0001147429)
Purpose: 3rd generation lentiviral gRNA plasmid targeting human PIK3CG
Depositing lab: John Doench & David Root. Depositing organization: Broad Institute. Publication: Optimized sgRNA design to maximize activity and minimize off-target effects of CRISPR-Cas9. Doench JG, Fusi N, Sullender M, Hegde M, Vaimberg EW, Donovan KF, Smith I, Tothova Z, Wilen C, Orchard R, Virgin HW, Listgarten J, Root DE. Nat Biotechnol. 2016 Jan 18. doi: 10.1038/nbt.3437. PubMed 26780180.
Backbone
  Vector backbone: lentiGuide-Puro
  Backbone manufacturer: Zhang Lab (Addgene plasmid # 52963)
  Vector type: Mammalian Expression, Lentiviral, CRISPR
  Selectable markers: Puromycin
Growth in bacteria
  Bacterial resistance: Ampicillin, 100 μg/mL
  Growth temperature: 37°C
  Growth strain: DH5alpha
  Copy number: High Copy
Gene/Insert
  Gene/Insert name: PIK3CG (alt names: PIK3CG; NM_001282426.1)
  gRNA/shRNA sequence: ACTTAACCCTCTCACAGCAG
  Species: H. sapiens (human)
  Entrez Gene: PIK3CG (a.k.a. IMD97, PI3CG, PI3K, PI3Kgamma, PIK3, p110gamma, p120-PI3K)
  Promoter: hU6
  Cloning method: Unknown
  Sequencing primers: 5′ U6-F; 3′ pS2-R
Terms and licenses: Academic/Nonprofit Terms; Industry Terms: Not Available to Industry
Depositor comments: The gRNA was designed to target the following Genbank reference sequence(s): NM_001282426.1,NM_001282427.1,NM_002649.3. Note that this plasmid does NOT contain Cas9. It should be used in conjunction with lentiCas9-Blast (Addgene #52962) or otherwise with cell lines already expressing Cas9. Browse the full kinome gRNA library at http://www.addgene.org/pooled-library/broadgpp-human-kinome/ or visit http://www.broadinstitute.org/rnai/public/ for detailed protocols and information.
How to cite: PIK3CG gRNA (BRDN0001147429) was a gift from John Doench & David Root (Addgene plasmid # 76333 ; http://n2t.net/addgene:76333 ; RRID:Addgene_76333)
