>Addgene plasmid #76333 | PIK3CG gRNA (BRDN0001147429) | depositor partial sequence | sequence record 143793 | Target Sequence
ACTTAACCCTCTCACAGCAG
