>Addgene plasmid #76333 | PIK3CG gRNA (BRDN0001147429) | addgene partial sequence | sequence record 185639 | hU6-F
TAGAAAGTAATAATTTCTTGGGTAGTTTGCAGTTTTAAAATTATGTTTTAAAATGGACTATCATATGCTT
ACCGTAACTTGAAAGTATTTCGATTTCTTGGCTTTATATATCTTGTGGAAAGGACGAAACACCGACTTAA
CCCTCTCACAGCAGGTTTTAGAGCTAGAAATAGCAAGTTAAAATAAGGCTAGTCCGTTATCAACTTGAAA
AAGTGGCACCGAGTCGGTGCTTTTTTAAGCTTGGCGTAACTAGATCTTGAGACAAATGGCAGTATTCATC
CACAATTTTAAAAGAAAAGGGGGGATTGGGGGGTACAGTGCAGGGGAAAGAATAGTAGACATAATAGCAA
CAGACATACAAACTAAAGAATTACAAAAACAAATTACAAAAATTCAAAATTTTCGGGTTTATTACAGGGA
CAGCAGAGATCCACTTTGGCGCCGGCTCGAGGGGGCCCGGGTGCAAAGATGGATAAAGTTTTAAACAGAG
AGGAATCTTTGCAGCTAATGGACCTTCTAGGTCTTGAAAGGAGTGGGAATTGGCTCCGGTGCCCGTCAGT
GGGCAGAGCG
